>Addgene plasmid #62526 | GFP-DroshaS300A | addgene partial sequence | sequence record 104842 | EGFP-C 5'-CATGGTCCTGCTGGAGTTCGTG-3'
AGTCCGGACTCAGATCTCGAGCTCAAGCTTCGATGATGCAGGGAAACACATGTCACAGAATGTCGTTCCA
CCCGGGACGAGGGTGTCCCCGAGGACGAGGAGGACATGGAGCCAGACCCTCAGCACCATCCTTTAGGCCC
CAAAATCTGAGGCTGCTTCACCCTCAGCAGCCTCCTGTGCAATATCAATATGAACCTCCAAGTGCCCCTT
CCACCACTTTCTCAAACTCTCCAGCCCCCAATTTTCTCCCTCCACGACCAGACTTTGTACCCTTCCCCCC
ACCCATGCCTCCGTCAGCGCAAGGCCCTCTTCCCCCCTGCCCAATCAGGCCGCCTTTCCCCAACCACCAG
ATGAGGCACCCCTTCCCAGTTCCTCCTTGTTTTCCTCCCATGCCACCACCAATGCCTTGTCCTAATAACC
CCCCAGTCCCTGGGGCACCTCCTGGACAAGGCACTTTCCCCTTCATGATGCCCCCTCCCTCCATGCCTCA
TCCCCCGCCCCCTCCAGTCATGCCGCAGCAGGTTAATTATCAGTACCCTCCGGGCTATTCTCACCACAAC
TTCCCACCTCCCAGTTTTAATAGTTTCCAGAACAACCCTAGTTCTTTCCTGCCCAGTGCTAATAACAGCA
GTAGTCCTCATTTCAGACATCTCCCTCCATACCCACTCCCAAAGGCTCCCAGTGAGAGAAGGTCCCCAGA
AAGGCTGAAACACTATGATGACCACAGGCACCGAGATCACAGTCATGGGCGAGGTGAGAGGCATCGGTCC
CTGGATCGGCGGGAGCGAGGCCGCAGTCCCGACAGGAGAAGACAAGACAGCCGGTACAGATCTGATTATG
ACCGA
