>Addgene plasmid #62526 | GFP-DroshaS300A | addgene partial sequence | sequence record 104934 | SV40pA-R 5'-GAAATTTGTGATGCTATTGC-3'
ACAACAACAATTGCATTCATTTTATGTTTCAGGTTCAGGGGGAGGTGTGGGAGGTTTTTTAAAGCAAGTA
AAACCTCTACAAATGTGGTATGGCTGATTATGATCAGTTATCTAGATCCGGTGGATCCCGGGCCCGCGGT
ACCTTATTTCTTGATGTCTTCAGTCTCATCTGGCTCTCTCTCTTGATGCTCTCTTTCCCACCTCATTTCT
TTTAACTCTTGTCTGTACTTCCGTTCGATGAACCGCTTCTGATGGGCCATCTGGGGAAAATTATATTTTT
CAAGCGCATCCATTGCTGCTCCCATTTCCGCTTGCTGAATACTTGGTCCTTTCCCACAGCCTATTCTTTC
TCCCTTGAAATAAACAGCCACAGTGTAGGTTCGGGCATGGGATGGGCCCACTGTCTGCAGAGTCTTGTAC
AGAGGAATGTCTGGCTCTTTTCCTTCTGTCCTAAGTGTCAAGCAACACTGCTGAAGCTGGGATTTGGGGT
CATTCCAATCCTGATTCAAAATGAACTCTTTCAATCGTGGAAAGAAGCAGACATTCATGAAAGTATGAAC
ATATTCCAAATCCTTATCAATGTACAGCGCTGCAATAAATGATTCCAAAAGGTCCGCCAAGGTCTTGGTG
CGAAGCGCCACAGGCCTCTTGGTCTTGTCGTTGGTTATGGCGTACTCCTGCATGCCCAGCTCCTCCGCTA
CCTTGGCCTGAGTTCTATTATTCACCAAAGAGCTTCGCAACAAAGTTAAGTGTCCTTCATGATGATCTGG
GAAATGAATGAATAAGTACTCTGTGGCTACCAGTTGCATTATGGAGTCACCTA
