>Addgene plasmid #62526 | GFP-DroshaS300A | addgene partial sequence | sequence record 107201 | Drosha1-F 5'-AGGCATCGGTCCCTGGAT-3'
CAGACAGCCGGTACAGATCTGATTATGACCGAGGGAGAACACCATCTCGCCGCCGCAGCTACGAACGGAG
CAGAGAGCGAGAACGGGAGAGACACAGGCATCGAGACAACCGAAGAGCACCATCTCTGGAAAGGTCCTAC
AAAAAAGAGTATAAGAGATCTGGAAGGAGTTACGGTTTATCGGTTGTTCCTGAACCTGCTGGATGCACAC
CAGAATTACCTGGGGAGATTATTAAAAATACAGATTCTTGGGCCCCACCCCTGGAGATTGTGAATCATCG
CTCCCCAAGTAGGGAGAAGAAGAGAGCTCGTTGGGAGGAAGAAAAAGACCGTTGGAGTGACAACCAGAGT
TCTGGCAAAGACAAGAACTATACCTCAATCAAGGAAAAAGAGCCCGAGGAGACCATGCCTGACAAGAATG
AGGAGGAAGAAGAAGAACTTCTTAAGCCTGTGTGGATTCGATGCACTCATTCAGAAAACTACTACTCCAG
TGACCCCATGGATCAGGTGGGAGATTCTACAGTGGTTGGAACGAGTAGGCTTCGTGACTTATATGACAAA
TTTGAGGAGGAGTTGGGGAGCAGGCAAGAAAAGGCCAAAGCTGCTCGGCCTCCGTGGGAACCTCCAAAGA
CGAAGCTCGATGAAGATTTAGAGAGTTCCAGTGAATCCGAGTGTGAGTCTGATGAGGACAGCACCTGTTC
TAGCAGCTCAGACTCTGAAGTTTTTGACGTTATTGCAGAAATCAAACGCAAA
