[The description below was written by a language model from this plasmid's Addgene catalogue record.]
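Description:
GFP-DroshaS300A is a mammalian expression plasmid built on the Clontech pEGFP-C1 backbone, carrying the human DROSHA coding sequence with serine 300 replaced by alanine. The roughly 4.1 kb insert was placed between the HindIII and KpnI sites of the multiple cloning site, downstream of and in frame with the backbone's GFP, so that the protein is produced with an N-terminal GFP tag. The whole construct is about 8.8 kb. It is maintained as a high-copy plasmid in E. coli under kanamycin selection, and the same resistance cassette provides neomycin resistance, which allows G418 selection of stably transfected mammalian cells. The record does not list the promoter or other regulatory elements and no feature table is supplied. pEGFP-C1 vectors conventionally drive the fusion from the CMV immediate-early promoter with an SV40 polyadenylation signal.

Drosha is the nuclear RNase III enzyme that carries out the first cleavage step in microRNA processing. The S300A substitution removes a phosphorylatable residue, giving a non-phosphorylatable version of that position. The associated study reports that phosphorylation at serine 300 or serine 302 is required for Drosha's nuclear localization. The GFP tag lets the subcellular distribution of the mutant be followed directly by fluorescence microscopy, so the plasmid is suited to comparing localization, and potentially function, with wild-type Drosha or other phospho-site variants. The depositor notes that the insert also carries an additional H278R change, which is stated not to be expected to affect function.
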