Addgene plasmid #62526: GFP-DroshaS300A
Purpose: Serine 300 of Drosha is mutated to alanine
Depositing lab: Bharat Ramratnam. Depositing organization: Rhode Island Hospital. Publication: Phosphorylation of the RNase III enzyme Drosha at Serine300 or Serine302 is required for its nuclear localization. Tang X, Zhang Y, Tucker L, Ramratnam B. Nucleic Acids Res. 2010 Oct;38(19):6610-9. doi: 10.1093/nar/gkq547. Epub 2010 Jun 16. PubMed 20554852.
Backbone
  Vector backbone: pEGFP-C1
  Backbone manufacturer: clontech
  Backbone size w/o insert (bp): 4700
  Total vector size (bp): 8822
  Vector type: Mammalian Expression
  Selectable markers: Neomycin (select with G418)
Growth in bacteria
  Bacterial resistance: Kanamycin, 50 μg/mL
  Growth temperature: 37°C
  Growth strain: DH5alpha
  Copy number: High Copy
Gene/Insert
  Gene/Insert name: human Drosha with serine 300 changed to alanine
  Species: H. sapiens (human)
  Insert size (bp): 4122
  Mutation: changed serine 300 to alanine
  Entrez Gene: DROSHA (a.k.a. ETOHI2, HSA242976, RANSE3L, RN3, RNASE3L, RNASEN)
  Tag / fusion protein: GFP (N terminal on backbone)
  Cloning method: Restriction Enzyme; 5′ cloning site HindIII (unknown if destroyed); 3′ cloning site KpnI (unknown if destroyed)
  Sequencing primers: 5′ GACGAGCTGTACAAG
Terms and licenses: Academic/Nonprofit Terms; Industry Terms: Not Available to Industry
Depositor comments: Drosha contains H278R mutation. Depositor states this mutation should not affect function.
How to cite: GFP-DroshaS300A was a gift from Bharat Ramratnam (Addgene plasmid # 62526 ; http://n2t.net/addgene:62526 ; RRID:Addgene_62526)
